Addgene plasmid #18852: pBS TMEM108
Depositing lab: Cliff Tabin. Depositing organization: Harvard Medical School. Publication: Identification of unique molecular subdomains in the perichondrium and periosteum and their role in regulating gene expression in the underlying chondrocytes. Bandyopadhyay A, Kubilus JK, Crochiere ML, Linsenmayer TF, Tabin CJ. Dev Biol. 2008 Sep 1;321(1):162-74. doi: 10.1016/j.ydbio.2008.06.012. Epub 2008 Jun 16. PubMed 18602913.
Backbone
  Vector backbone: pBluescript
  Backbone manufacturer: Stratagene
  Backbone size w/o insert (bp): 3000
  Vector type: Bacterial Expression
Growth in bacteria
  Bacterial resistance: Ampicillin, 100 μg/mL
  Growth temperature: 37°C
  Growth strain: DH5alpha
  Copy number: High Copy
Gene/Insert
  Gene/Insert name: Hypothetical protein, Tmem108 (alt names: Cartilage link protein; HAPLN1)
  Species: G. gallus (chicken)
  GenBank ID: FG356172
  Entrez Gene: HAPLN1
  Cloning method: Restriction Enzyme; 5′ cloning site XhoI (unknown if destroyed); 3′ cloning site EcoRI (unknown if destroyed)
  Sequencing primers: 5′ T3; 3′ T7
Terms and licenses: Academic/Nonprofit Terms; Industry Terms: Not Available to Industry
Depositor comments: Probe 1_3
How to cite: pBS TMEM108 was a gift from Cliff Tabin (Addgene plasmid # 18852 ; http://n2t.net/addgene:18852 ; RRID:Addgene_18852)
