[The description below was written by a language model from this plasmid's Addgene catalogue record.]
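Description:
pBS TMEM108 is a pBluescript-based cloning plasmid (Stratagene backbone of about 3 kb) carrying a chicken (Gallus gallus) cDNA fragment described as a hypothetical protein, Tmem108. It is maintained as a high-copy plasmid in E. coli under ampicillin selection. Although the catalogue lists the vector type as bacterial expression, pBluescript is a general-purpose phagemid. It is used mainly for cloning, sequencing and in vitro transcription rather than for protein production. The insert was placed by restriction cloning between XhoI at the 5′ end and EcoRI at the 3′ end, and the record does not say whether these sites survive. No insert size is given and no feature table accompanies the entry.

The insert is flanked by the T3 and T7 primer sites, listed here as the 5′ and 3′ sequencing primers. In pBluescript these correspond to the opposing phage promoters on either side of the polylinker, which allow sense or antisense RNA to be transcribed from linearised template. The depositor's comment labels the clone as a "Probe", and the associated study concerns gene expression subdomains in the perichondrium, periosteum and underlying chondrocytes. Together these suggest the plasmid serves as a template for riboprobes to detect the transcript by in situ hybridisation in chick skeletal tissue, though the record does not state this explicitly.

The annotation is internally inconsistent. The insert is named Tmem108, but the alternative names and the linked gene entry point to HAPLN1 (cartilage link protein), which is a different gene. The record does not resolve this, so the identity of the fragment should be confirmed against the cited GenBank EST entry or by sequencing.
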