>Addgene plasmid #18852 | pBS TMEM108 | addgene partial sequence | sequence record 24983 | T7 5'-TAATACGACTCACTATAGGG-3'
GCGGGCCCCCTCGAGTTTTTTTTTTTTTTTTTTTTTTTTTGCTTAGAAATACCTTTATTTTATAAAGCCA
CAGTCTGTTCTGTAAAGTTTTACCACACTTATAAAAAAGGGGCTGACAATTCTGAGGGAAAAAAAGAAAA
GAAAAGCTGAAAACATTTCCTGTAATTCGGGGTTACACAAAGGTTATATTTATAATATATATATATATAT
TTATAATTTGGAGACAGTANAGATGAAGCTGCAGGAGGAGGGCAGCCGTGGGGTCATATCTCANANACTT
GCTCGTGGCCCACAAACAGCGTTTCCTGACAGAAGGGGTTGACGAGGACCATCCCACTGTCGCGGTAGTC
NCCGTTGGCAGGGGAGCGTGGCTCGGANAGGTGGTCCTCTGATGTTTCCAGGGACTGGATCTCTCTCGGT
AACTCCACAGCATGCCTGTTGAAGTAGTCCATGGTAATGGCATTATTCCAATAGCTCANATTGTTTTCTG
GGTTGGATGTCTTTTTCTTCCTCCTCATGCAGCAGACTGTCAGCAGAACCGAACATGAGGATATTGGTAC
GCTGATGGCCAGAATGATCCAGGCAATGTCCATCTTGCTGANACAGATGGTAGCTCTGTGCTGGGGCTTG
TCTCCCTCAGTGACATGGGAAATATTTCCTTGCACCCNAGGTTTCCAGGTCCCGGCAGGAACCAGCCTGT
TGAGGAAGTTTCCAGTAGCCGTGGAACNGCAGTGGGACATGGAGCNNNGGACANCCCCGTGGCAGGCTGG
TGGANACAGCNCTGCCCANTGATGTCNTGTTGNTCNCCAGNCCTGCTGTGTTGGAN
